>Addgene plasmid #35130 | pSA41 | addgene partial sequence | sequence record 46291 | T7 5'-TAATACGACTCACTATAGGG-3'
GGATCTGATATCATCGATGAATTCGAGCTCGTTTTCGACACTGGATGGCGGCGTTAGTATCGAATCGACA
GCAGTATAGCGACCAGCATTCACATACGATTGACGCATGATATTACTTTCTGCGCACTTAACTTCGCATC
TGGGCAGATGATGTCGAGGCGAAAAAAAATATAAATCACGCTAACATTTGATTAAAATAGAACAACTACA
ATATAAAAAAACTATACAAATGACAAGTTCTTGAAAACAAGAATCTTTTTATTGTCAGTACTGATTAGGG
GCAGGGCATGCTCATGTAGAGCGCCTGCTCGCCGTCCGAGGCGGTGCCGTCGTACAGGGCGGTGTCCAGG
CCGCAGAGGGTGAACCCCATCCGCCGGTACGCGTGGATCGCCGGTGCGTTGACGTTGGTGACCTCCAGCC
AGAGGTGCCCGGCGCCCCGCTCGCGGGCGAACTCCGTCGCGAGCCCCATCAACGCGCGCCCGACCCCGTG
CCCCCGGTGCTCCGGGGCGACCTCGATGTCCTCGACGGTCAGCCGGCGGTTCCAGCCGGAGTACGAGACG
ACCACGAAGCCCGCCAGGTCGCCGTCGTCCCCGTACGCGACGAACGTCCGGGAGTCCGGGTCGCCGTCCT
CCCCGTCGTCCGATTCGTCGTCCGATTCGTCGTCGGGGAACACCTTGGTCAGGGGCGGGTCCACCGGCAC
CTCCCGCAGGGTGAAGCCGTCCCCGGTGGCGGTGACGCGGAAGACGGTGTCGGTGGTGAAGGACCCATCC
AGTGCCTCGATGGCCTCGGCGTCCCCCGGGACACTGGTGCGGTACCGGTAAGCCGTGTCGTCAAGAGTGG
TACCCATGGTTGTTTATGTTCGGATGTGATGTGA
