[The description below was written by a language model from this plasmid's Addgene catalogue record.]
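Description:
pSA41 is a yeast replicating shuttle plasmid built on the pRS316 backbone and carrying the natMX4 dominant drug-resistance cassette as its insert. pRS316 is a standard Saccharomyces cerevisiae centromeric vector, generally known to contain a CEN/ARS element for stable low-copy maintenance in yeast, a URA3 auxotrophic marker, and a pBluescript-derived bacterial portion. However, no feature table accompanies this entry, so the record does not show which of these backbone elements are retained in pSA41 or whether natMX4 was added alongside URA3 or replaces it. In Escherichia coli the plasmid is propagated at high copy number under ampicillin selection. In yeast the listed selectable marker is nourseothricin.

The natMX4 cassette encodes nourseothricin N-acetyltransferase, from the nat1 gene of Streptomyces noursei, which inactivates the aminoglycoside-like antibiotic nourseothricin (clonNAT). In the standard MX4 design the open reading frame is flanked by the TEF promoter and terminator from Ashbya gossypii. These drive expression in yeast while sharing little homology with the S. cerevisiae genome. The record itself does not list these regulatory elements.

Because selection is drug-based rather than auxotrophic, a plasmid of this kind can be introduced into prototrophic, wild or clinical yeast isolates that lack convenient nutritional markers. It can also serve as an empty nourseothricin-selectable vector for cloning genes or as a template source for the natMX4 cassette. The associated publication concerns the dissection of genetic interactions within a quantitative trait locus in yeast, which fits such uses, but the entry does not state the specific role of pSA41 in that work.
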