Addgene plasmid #35130: pSA41
Depositing lab: John McCusker. Depositing organization: Duke University. Publication: Complex genetic interactions in a quantitative trait locus. Sinha H, Nicholson BP, Steinmetz LM, McCusker JH. PLoS Genet. 2006 Feb;2(2):e13. Epub 2006 Feb 3. 10.1371/journal.pgen.0020013 PubMed 16462944.
Backbone
  Vector backbone: pRS316
  Vector type: Yeast replicating
  Selectable markers: Nourseothricin
Growth in bacteria
  Bacterial resistance: Ampicillin, 100 μg/mL
  Growth temperature: 37°C
  Growth strain: DH5alpha
  Copy number: High Copy
Gene/Insert
  Gene/Insert name: natMX4
  Species: Streptomyces noursei
Terms and licenses: Academic/Nonprofit Terms; Industry Terms: Not Available to Industry
How to cite: pSA41 was a gift from John McCusker (Addgene plasmid # 35130 ; http://n2t.net/addgene:35130 ; RRID:Addgene_35130)
